>Addgene plasmid #156634 | pD649-HAsp-NOTCH2NLA-Fc(DAPA)-AviTag-6xHis | depositor full sequence | sequence record 302377 | Full Sequence
TTTCAATATTATTGAAGCATTTATCAGGGTTATTGTCTCATGAGCGGATACATATTTGAATGTATTTAGA
AAAATAAACAAATAGGGGTCAGTGTTACAACCAATTAACCAATTCTGAACATTATCGCGAGCCCATTTAT
ACCTGAATATGGCTCATAACACCCCTTGCTCATGACCAAAATCCCTTAACGTGAGTTACGCGCGCGTCGT
TCCACTGAGCGTCAGACCCCGTAGAAAAGATCAAAGGATCTTCTTGAGATCCTTTTTTTCTGCGCGTAAT
CTGCTGCTTGCAAACAAAAAAACCACCGCTACCAGCGGTGGTTTGTTTGCCGGATCAAGAGCTACCAACT
CTTTTTCCGAAGGTAACTGGCTTCAGCAGAGCGCAGATACCAAATACTGTTCTTCTAGTGTAGCCGTAGT
TAGCCCACCACTTCAAGAACTCTGTAGCACCGCCTACATACCTCGCTCTGCTAATCCTGTTACCAGTGGC
TGCTGCCAGTGGCGATAAGTCGTGTCTTACCGGGTTGGACTCAAGACGATAGTTACCGGATAAGGCGCAG
CGGTCGGGCTGAACGGGGGGTTCGTGCACACAGCCCAGCTTGGAGCGAACGACCTACACCGAACTGAGAT
ACCTACAGCGTGAGCTATGAGAAAGCGCCACGCTTCCCGAAGGGAGAAAGGCGGACAGGTATCCGGTAAG
CGGCAGGGTCGGAACAGGAGAGCGCACGAGGGAGCTTCCAGGGGGAAACGCCTGGTATCTTTATAGTCCT
GTCGGGTTTCGCCACCTCTGACTTGAGCGTCGATTTTTGTGATGCTCGTCAGGGGGGCGGAGCCTATGGA
AAAACGCCAGCAACGCGGCCTTTTTACGGTTCCTGGCCTTTTGCTGGCCTTTTGCTCACATGTTCTTTCC
TGCGTTATCCCCTGATTCTGTGGATAACCGTATTACCGCCTTTGAGTGAGCTGATACCGCTCGCCGCAGC
CGAACGACCGAGCGCAGCGAGTCAGTGAGCGAGGAAGCGGAAGGCGAGAGTAGGGAACTGCCAGGCATCA
AACTAAGCAGAAGGCCCCTGACGGATGGCCTTTTTGCGTTTCTACAAACTCTTTCTGTGTTGTAAAACGA
CGGCCAGTCTTAAGCTCGGGCCCCCTGGGCGGTTCTGATAACGAGTAATCGTTAATCCGCAAATAACGTA
AAAACCCGCTTCGGCGGGTTTTTTTATGGGGGGAGTTTAGGGAAAGAGCATTTGTCAGAATATTTAAGGG
CGCCTGTCACTTTGCTTGATATATGAGAATTATTTAACCTTATAAATGAGAAAAAAGCAACGCACTTTAA
ATAAGATACGTTGCTTTTTCGATTGATGAACACCTATAATTAAACTATTCATCTATTATTTATGATTTTT
TGTATATACAATATTTCTAGTTTGTTAAAGAGAATTAAGAAAATAAATCTCGAAAATAATAAAGGGAAAA
TCAGTTTTTGATATCAAAATTATACATGTCAACGATAATACAAAATATAATACAAACTATAAGATGTTAT
CAGTATTTATTATCATTTAGAATAAATTTTGTGTCGCCCTTAATTGTGAGCGGATAACAATTACGAGCTT
CATGCACAGTGGCGTTGACTCAATATTGGCCATTAGCCATATTATTCATTGGTTATATAGCATAAATCAA
TATTGGCTATTGGCCATTGCATACGTTGTATCTATATCATAATATGTACATTTATATTGGCTCATGTCCA
ATATGACCGCCATGTTGGCATTGATTATTGACTAGTTATTAATAGTAATCAATTACGGGGTCATTAGTTC
ATAGCCCATATATGGAGTTCCGCGTTACATAACTTACGGTAAATGGCCCGCCTGGCTGACCGCCCAACGA
CCCCCGCCCATTGACGTCAATAATGACGTATGTTCCCATAGTAACGCCAATAGGGACTTTCCATTGACGT
CAATGGGTGGAGTATTTACGGTAAACTGCCCACTTGGCAGTACATCAAGTGTATCATATGCCAAGTACGC
CCCCTATTGACGTCAATGACGGTAAATGGCCCGCCTGGCATTATGCCCAGTACATGACCTTATGGGACTT
TCCTACTTGGCAGTACATCTACGTATTAGTCATCGCTATTACCATGGTGATGCGGTTTTGGCAGTACATC
AATGGGCGTGGATAGCGGTTTGACTCACGGGGATTTCCAAGTCTCCACCCCATTGACGTCAATGGGAGTT
TGTTTTGGCACCAAAATCAACGGGACTTTCCAAAATGTCGTAACAACTCCGCCCCATTGACGCAAATGGG
CGGTAGGCGTGTACGGTGGGAGGTCTATATAAGCAGAGCTCGTTTAGTGAACCGTCAGATCGCCTGGAGA
CGCCATCCACGCTGTTTTGACCTCCATAGAAGACACCGGGACCGATCCAGCCTCCGCGGCCGGGAACGGT
GCATTGGAACGCGGATTCCCCGTGCCAAGAGTGACGTAAGTACCGCCTATAGAGTCTATAGGCCCACCCC
CTTGGCTTCGTTAGAACGCGGCTACAATTAATACATAACCTTATGTATCATACACATACGATTTAGGTGA
CACTATAGAATAACATCCACTTTGCCTTTCTCTCCACAGGTGTCCACTCCCAGGTCCAACTGCACCTCGG
TTCTATCGAAAACGCGCCTGCTAGCGCCACCATGAAGACCATCATTGCCCTGAGCTACATCTTCTGCCTG
GTGTTCGCTGCGGCCGCCCAACACAGAGATCCCTGCGAGAAGAACAGATGCCAGAACGGCGGAACATGTG
TGGCCCAGGCTATGCTGGGCAAAGCCACATGTAGATGCGCCAGCGGCTTTACCGGCGAGGATTGCCAGTA
CAGCACCAGCCATCCTTGCTTCGTGTCCAGACCTTGCCTGAATGGCGGCACCTGTCACATGCTGAGCAGA
GACACCTACGAGTGTACCTGCCAAGTGGGCTTCACCGGCAAAGAATGCCAGTGGACCGATGCCTGCCTGT
CTCACCCTTGTGCCAATGGCAGCACATGCACCACCGTGGCCAATCAGTTCAGCTGCAAGTGTCTGACCGG
CTTCACAGGCCAGAAATGCGAGACAGACGTGAACGAGTGCGACATCCCTGGACACTGTCAGCATGGCGGA
ACCTGCCTGAATCTGCCTGGCAGCTATCAGTGTCAGTGCCTGCAGGGATTCACCGGCCAGTACTGTGATA
GCCTGTACGTGCCCTGCGCTCCCTCTCCTTGTGTTAACGGTGGCACCTGTAGACAGACCGGCGACTTCAC
CTTCGAGTGCAACTGTCTGCCTGAGACAGTGCGGAGAGGAACCGAGCTGTGGGAGAGAGACAGAGAAGTC
TGGAACGGCAAAGAACACGACGAGAATGGCGCGCCGGGCGGCGACAAGACCCACACCTGCCCCCCCTGCC
CAGCTCCAGAACTGCTGGGAGGGCCTTCCGTGTTCCTGTTCCCCCCCAAGCCCAAGGACACCCTGATGAT
CAGCAGGACCCCCGAGGTGACCTGCGTGGTGGTGGCCGTGTCCCACGAGGACCCAGAGGTGAAGTTCAAC
TGGTACGTGGACGGCGTGGAGGTGCACAACGCCAAGACCAAGCCCAGAGAGGAGCAGTACAACAGCACCT
ACAGGGTGGTGTCCGTGCTGACCGTGCTGCACCAGGACTGGCTGAACGGCAAAGAATACAAGTGCAAAGT
CTCCAACAAGGCCCTGGCTGCCCCAATCGAAAAGACAATCAGCAAGGCCAAGGGCCAGCCACGGGAGCCC
CAGGTGTACACCCTGCCCCCCAGCCGGGAGGAGATGACCAAGAACCAGGTGTCCCTGACCTGTCTGGTGA
AGGGCTTCTACCCCAGCGATATCGCCGTGGAGTGGGAGAGCAACGGCCAGCCCGAGAACAACTACAAGAC
CACCCCCCCAGTGCTGGACAGCGACGGCAGCTTCTTCCTGTACAGCAAGCTGACCGTGGACAAGTCCAGG
TGGCAGCAGGGCAACGTGTTCAGCTGCAGCGTGATGCACGAGGCCCTGCACAACCACTACACCCAGAAGT
CCCTGAGCCTGAGCCCCGGCGGCAGCGGTCTTAATGATATTTTCGAGGCTCAGAAGATTGAGTGGCATGA
ACACCACCACCATCACCACTAAGGCCGGCCTGTAGTCACTGGCACAACGCGTTACCCGGTAAGCCAATCG
GGTATACACGGTCGTCATACTGCAGACAGGGTTCTTCTACTTTGCAAGATAGTCTTGAGTAGTAAAATAA
ATAGATAGAGAAAATCAGCCTCGACTGTGCCTTCTAGTTGCCAGCCATCTGTTGTTTGCCCCTCCCCCGT
GCCTTCCTTGACCCTGGAAGGTGCCACTCCCACTGTCCTTTCCTAATAAAATGAGGAAATTGCATCACAA
CACTCAACCCTATCTCGGTCTATTCTTTTGATTTATAAGGGATTTTGCCGATTTCGGCCTATTGGTTAAA
AAATGAGCTGATTTAACAAAAATTTAACGCGAATTAATTCTGTGGAATGTGTGTCAGTTAGGGTGTGGAA
AGTCCCCAGGCTCCCCAGCAGGCAGAAGTATGCAAAGCATGCATCTCAATTAGTCAGCAACCAGGTGTGG
AAAGTCCCCAGGCTCCCCAGCAGGCAGAAGTATGCAAAGCATGCATCTCAATTAGTCAGCAACCATAGTC
CCGCCCCTAACTCCGCCCATCCCGCCCCTAACTCCGCCCAGTTCCGCCCATTCTCCGCCCCATGGCTGAC
TAATTTTTTTTATTTATGCAGAGGCCGAGGCCGCCTCTGCCTCTGAGCTATTCCAGAAGTAGTGAGGAGG
CTTTTTTGGAGGCCTAGGCTTTTGCAAAAAGCTCCCGGGAGCTTGTATATCCATTTTCGGATCTGATCAG
CACGTGTTGACAATTAATCATCGGCATAGTATATCGGCATAGTATAATACGACAAGGTGAGGAACTAAAC
CATGACCGAGTACAAGCCCACGGTGCGCCTCGCCACCCGCGACGACGTCCCCAGGGCCGTACGCACCCTC
GCCGCCGCGTTCGCCGACTACCCCGCCACGCGCCACACCGTCGATCCGGACCGCCACATCGAGCGGGTCA
CCGAGCTGCAAGAACTCTTCCTCACGCGCGTCGGGCTCGACATCGGCAAGGTGTGGGTCGCGGACGACGG
CGCCGCGGTGGCGGTCTGGACCACGCCGGAGAGCGTCGAAGCGGGGGCGGTGTTCGCCGAGATCGGCCCG
CGCATGGCCGAGTTGAGCGGTTCCCGGCTGGCCGCGCAGCAACAGATGGAAGGCCTCCTGGCGCCGCACC
GGCCCAAGGAGCCCGCGTGGTTCCTGGCCACCGTCGGCGTCTCGCCCGACCACCAGGGCAAGGGTCTGGG
CAGCGCCGTCGTGCTCCCCGGAGTGGAGGCGGCCGAGCGCGCCGGGGTGCCCGCCTTCCTGGAGACATCC
GCGCCCCGCAACCTCCCCTTCTACGAGCGGCTCGGCTTCACCGTCACCGCCGACGTCGAGGTGCCCGAAG
GACCGCGCACCTGGTGCATGACCCGCAAGCCCGGTGCCTGACACGTGCTACGAGATTTCGATTCCACCGC
CGCCTTCTATGAAAGGTTGGGCTTCGGAATCGTTTTCCGGGACGCCGGCTGGATGATCCTCCAGCGCGGG
GATCTCATGCTGGAGTTCTTCGCCCACCCCAACTTGTTTATTGCAGCTTATAATGGTTACAAATAAAGCA
ATAGCATCACAAATTTCACAAATAAAGCATTTTTTTCACTGCATTCTAGTTGTGGTTTGTCCAAACTCAT
CAATGTATCTTATCATGTCTGTATACCGTCGACCTCTAGCTAGAGCTTGGCGTAATCATGGTCATTACCA
ATGCTTAATCAGTGAGGCACCTATCTCAGCGATCTGTCTATTTCGTTCATCCATAGTTGCCTGACTCCCC
GTCGTGTAGATAACTACGATACGGGAGGGCTTACCATCTGGCCCCAGCGCTGCGATGATACCGCGAGAAC
CACGCTCACCGGCTCCGGATTTATCAGCAATAAACCAGCCAGCCGGAAGGGCCGAGCGCAGAAGTGGTCC
TGCAACTTTATCCGCCTCCATCCAGTCTATTAATTGTTGCCGGGAAGCTAGAGTAAGTAGTTCGCCAGTT
AATAGTTTGCGCAACGTTGTTGCCATCGCTACAGGCATCGTGGTGTCACGCTCGTCGTTTGGTATGGCTT
CATTCAGCTCCGGTTCCCAACGATCAAGGCGAGTTACATGATCCCCCATGTTGTGCAAAAAAGCGGTTAG
CTCCTTCGGTCCTCCGATCGTTGTCAGAAGTAAGTTGGCCGCAGTGTTATCACTCATGGTTATGGCAGCA
CTGCATAATTCTCTTACTGTCATGCCATCCGTAAGATGCTTTTCTGTGACTGGTGAGTACTCAACCAAGT
CATTCTGAGAATAGTGTATGCGGCGACCGAGTTGCTCTTGCCCGGCGTCAATACGGGATAATACCGCGCC
ACATAGCAGAACTTTAAAAGTGCTCATCATTGGAAAACGTTCTTCGGGGCGAAAACTCTCAAGGATCTTA
CCGCTGTTGAGATCCAGTTCGATGTAACCCACTCGTGCACCCAACTGATCTTCAGCATCTTTTACTTTCA
CCAGCGTTTCTGGGTGAGCAAAAACAGGAAGGCAAAATGCCGCAAAAAAGGGAATAAGGGCGACACGGAA
ATGTTGAATACTCATATTCTTCCTT
Features (pLannotate 1.2.2; 21 found; start..end, strand, type, name):
    119..143     -  CDS            KanR (fragment): aminoglycoside phosphotransferase; aph(3')-Ia; confers resistance to kanamycin
    254..842     +  rep_origin     ori: high-copy-number ColE1/pMB1/pBR322/pUC origin of replication
   1067..1084    +  terminator     rrnB T2 terminator (fragment): transcription terminator T2 from the E. coli rrnB gene
   1109..1128    -  CDS            lacZα (fragment): LacZα fragment of β-galactosidase; lacZ fragment
   1584..1600    +  protein_bind   lac operator: The lac repressor binds to the lac operator to inhibit transcription in E. coli. This inhibition can be relieved by adding lactose or isopropyl-β-D-thiogalactopyranoside (IPTG). lac repressor encoded by lacI
   1843..2146    +  enhancer       CMV enhancer: human cytomegalovirus immediate early enhancer
   2147..2350    +  promoter       CMV promoter: human cytomegalovirus (CMV) immediate early promoter
   2486..2529    +  intron         CMV intron (fragment): modified intron A from human cytomegalovirus
   2581..2599    +  promoter       SP6 promoter: promoter for bacteriophage SP6 RNA polymerase
   2603..2640    +  CDS            IgH signal sequence (fragment): signal sequence from the mouse immunoglobulin heavy chain variable region
   2749..3387    +  CDS            NOTCH2NLA (fragment): NT2NA_HUMAN - Also known as N2N From Homo sapiens (Human).
   3403..4080    +  CDS            IGHG1 (fragment): IGHG1_HUMAN - Experimental evidence at protein level: Swiss-Prot protein existence level 1. Constant region of immunoglobulin heavy chains. Immunoglobulins, also known as antibodies, are membrane-bound or secreted glycoproteins produced by B lymphocytes. In the recognition phase of humoral immunity, the membrane-bound immunoglobulins serve as receptors which, upon binding of a specific antigen, trigger the clonal expansion and differentiation of B lymphocytes into immunoglobulins- secreting plasma cells. Secreted immunoglobulins mediate the effector phase of humoral immunity, which results in
   4295..4406    +  polyA_signal   bGH poly(A) signal: bovine growth hormone polyadenylation signal
   4407..4515    +  rep_origin     f1 ori (fragment): f1 bacteriophage origin of replication; arrow indicates direction of (+) strand synthesis
   4529..4858    +  promoter       SV40 promoter: SV40 enhancer and early promoter
   4906..4953    +  promoter       EM7 promoter: synthetic bacterial promoter&nbsp
   4972..5571    +  CDS            PuroR (fragment): puromycin N-acetyltransferase; pac from Streptomyces; confers resistance to puromycin
   5581..5706    +  CDS            ble (fragment): BLE_KLEPN - Experimental evidence at protein level: Swiss-Prot protein existence level 1. Binding protein with a strong affinity to the bleomycin family of antibiotics. Binds to CL990; an antimitotic-antibiotic compound. From Klebsiella pneumoniae.
   5701..5822    +  polyA_signal   SV40 poly(A) signal: SV40 polyadenylation signal
   5875..6735    -  CDS            AmpR: β-lactamase; bla; confers resistance to ampicillin, carbenicillin, and related antibiotics
   6738..89      -  promoter       AmpR promoter (fragment) (across the origin): bla
