[The description below was written by a language model from this plasmid's Addgene catalogue record and pLannotate feature annotations shown in this document.]
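Description:
pD649-HAsp-NOTCH2NLA-Fc(DAPA)-AviTag-6xHis is a mammalian expression plasmid built on the pD649 backbone for producing a secreted, Fc-fused form of human NOTCH2NLA (also called N2N or NOTCH2NL). It is propagated in E. coli as a high-copy plasmid through a ColE1/pUC-type origin and selected with ampicillin via the β-lactamase gene. The annotated sequence of about 6.7 kb matches the sum of the recorded backbone and the 639 bp insert. The feature table also shows an SV40 early promoter/EM7 promoter unit driving a puromycin N-acetyltransferase gene with an SV40 poly(A) signal, which would allow puromycin selection in mammalian cells. Short remnants of KanR, lacZα, ble and the f1 origin are annotated only as fragments and appear to be vestigial.

The expression cassette uses the CMV enhancer and immediate-early promoter, followed by a fragment of CMV intron A and an SP6 promoter that can serve for in vitro transcription or as a sequencing primer site. The name indicates an HA-type signal peptide ("HAsp"), while the automated annotation labels a short leader fragment in this position as an IgH signal sequence; either way, an N-terminal secretion signal directs the product into the medium. The NOTCH2NLA insert lies between retained NotI and AscI sites and is fused in frame to a human IgG1 Fc carrying the D265A and P329A (DAPA) substitutions, which are generally used to reduce Fc effector binding. This is followed by an AviTag for site-specific BirA biotinylation and a 6xHis tag for metal-affinity purification, with a bGH poly(A) signal terminating the transcript. The plasmid belongs to a collection made for mapping interactions among human cell-surface and secreted proteins. The depositor notes that some members may carry an IS4-like transposase insertion upstream of the CMV promoter; none is annotated here.
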