Addgene plasmid #156634: pD649-HAsp-NOTCH2NLA-Fc(DAPA)-AviTag-6xHis
Purpose: Mammalian expression of secreted protein fused to Fc(DAPA)-Avi-6xHis.
Depositing lab: Chris Garcia. Depositing organization: Stanford University. Publication: A Human IgSF Cell-Surface Interactome Reveals a Complex Network of Protein-Protein Interactions. Wojtowicz WM, Vielmetter J, Fernandes RA, Siepe DH, Eastman CL, Chisholm GB, Cox S, Klock H, Anderson PW, Rue SM, Miller JJ, Glaser SM, Bragstad ML, Vance J, Lam AW, Lesley SA, Zinn K, Garcia KC. Cell. 2020 Aug 20;182(4):1027-1043.e17. doi: 10.1016/j.cell.2020.07.025. PubMed 32822567.
Backbone
  Vector backbone: pD649
  Backbone size w/o insert (bp): 6106
  Vector type: Mammalian Expression
Growth in bacteria
  Bacterial resistance: Ampicillin, 100 μg/mL
  Growth temperature: 37°C
  Growth strain: DH5alpha
  Copy number: High Copy
Gene/Insert
  Gene/Insert name: NOTCH2NLA (alt name: NT2NL)
  Species: H. sapiens (human)
  Insert size (bp): 639
  Mutation: Fc region of human IgG contains D265A and P329A mutations (DAPA)
  Entrez Gene: NOTCH2NLA (a.k.a. N2N, NOTCH2NL)
  Promoter: CMV/SP6
  Tag / fusion protein: Fc(DAPA)-AviTag-6xHis (C terminal on backbone)
  Cloning method: Restriction Enzyme; 5′ cloning site GCGGCCGC (not destroyed); 3′ cloning site GGCGCGCC (not destroyed)
  Sequencing primers: 5′ ATTTAGGTGACACTATAG; 3′ CACGTACCAGTTGAACTTCACC
Resource information
  A portion of this plasmid was derived from a plasmid made by: synthesis by ThermoFisher
Terms and licenses: Academic/Nonprofit Terms; Industry Terms: Not Available to Industry
Depositor comments: Some plasmids in this collection may have an IS4-like element ISVsa5 family transposase upstream of the CMV promoter.
How to cite: pD649-HAsp-NOTCH2NLA-Fc(DAPA)-AviTag-6xHis was a gift from Chris Garcia (Addgene plasmid # 156634 ; http://n2t.net/addgene:156634 ; RRID:Addgene_156634)
