>Addgene plasmid #156634 | pD649-HAsp-NOTCH2NLA-Fc(DAPA)-AviTag-6xHis | depositor partial sequence | sequence record 302378 | insert (secreted protein)
CAACACAGAGATCCCTGCGAGAAGAACAGATGCCAGAACGGCGGAACATGTGTGGCCCAGGCTATGCTGG
GCAAAGCCACATGTAGATGCGCCAGCGGCTTTACCGGCGAGGATTGCCAGTACAGCACCAGCCATCCTTG
CTTCGTGTCCAGACCTTGCCTGAATGGCGGCACCTGTCACATGCTGAGCAGAGACACCTACGAGTGTACC
TGCCAAGTGGGCTTCACCGGCAAAGAATGCCAGTGGACCGATGCCTGCCTGTCTCACCCTTGTGCCAATG
GCAGCACATGCACCACCGTGGCCAATCAGTTCAGCTGCAAGTGTCTGACCGGCTTCACAGGCCAGAAATG
CGAGACAGACGTGAACGAGTGCGACATCCCTGGACACTGTCAGCATGGCGGAACCTGCCTGAATCTGCCT
GGCAGCTATCAGTGTCAGTGCCTGCAGGGATTCACCGGCCAGTACTGTGATAGCCTGTACGTGCCCTGCG
CTCCCTCTCCTTGTGTTAACGGTGGCACCTGTAGACAGACCGGCGACTTCACCTTCGAGTGCAACTGTCT
GCCTGAGACAGTGCGGAGAGGAACCGAGCTGTGGGAGAGAGACAGAGAAGTCTGGAACGGCAAAGAACAC
GACGAGAAT
